>Addgene plasmid #144910 | TFORF3434 | addgene full sequence | sequence record 404483 | Addgene NGS Result
TTAATGTAGTCTTATGCAATACTCTTGTAGTCTTGCAACATGGTAACGATGAGTTAGCAACATGCCTTAC
AAGGAGAGAAAAAGCACCGTGCATGCCGATTGGTGGAAGTAAGGTGGTACGATCGTGCCTTATTAGGAAG
GCAACAGACGGGTCTGACATGGATTGGACGAACCACTGAATTGCCGCATTGCAGAGATATTGTATTTAAG
TGCCTAGCTCGATACATAAACGGGTCTCTCTGGTTAGACCAGATCTGAGCCTGGGAGCTCTCTGGCTAAC
TAGGGAACCCACTGCTTAAGCCTCAATAAAGCTTGCCTTGAGTGCTTCAAGTAGTGTGTGCCCGTCTGTT
GTGTGACTCTGGTAACTAGAGATCCCTCAGACCCTTTTAGTCAGTGTGGAAAATCTCTAGCAGTGGCGCC
CGAACAGGGACTTGAAAGCGAAAGGGAAACCAGAGGAGCTCTCTCGACGCAGGACTCGGCTTGCTGAAGC
GCGCACGGCAAGAGGCGAGGGGCGGCGACTGGTGAGTACGCCAAAAATTTTGACTAGCGGAGGCTAGAAG
GAGAGAGATGGGTGCGAGAGCGTCAGTATTAAGCGGGGGAGAATTAGATCGCGATGGGAAAAAATTCGGT
TAAGGCCAGGGGGAAAGAAAAAATATAAATTAAAACATATAGTATGGGCAAGCAGGGAGCTAGAACGATT
CGCAGTTAATCCTGGCCTGTTAGAAACATCAGAAGGCTGTAGACAAATACTGGGACAGCTACAACCATCC
CTTCAGACAGGATCAGAAGAACTTAGATCATTATATAATACAGTAGCAACCCTCTATTGTGTGCATCAAA
GGATAGAGATAAAAGACACCAAGGAAGCTTTAGACAAGATAGAGGAAGAGCAAAACAAAAGTAAGACCAC
CGCACAGCAAGCGGCCGCTGATCTTCAGACCTGGAGGAGGAGATATGAGGGACAATTGGAGAAGTGAATT
ATATAAATATAAAGTAGTAAAAATTGAACCATTAGGAGTAGCACCCACCAAGGCAAAGAGAAGAGTGGTG
CAGAGAGAAAAAAGAGCAGTGGGAATAGGAGCTTTGTTCCTTGGGTTCTTGGGAGCAGCAGGAAGCACTA
TGGGCGCAGCGTCAATGACGCTGACGGTACAGGCCAGACAATTATTGTCTGGTATAGTGCAGCAGCAGAA
CAATTTGCTGAGGGCTATTGAGGCGCAACAGCATCTGTTGCAACTCACAGTCTGGGGCATCAAGCAGCTC
CAGGCAAGAATCCTGGCTGTGGAAAGATACCTAAAGGATCAACAGCTCCTGGGGATTTGGGGTTGCTCTG
GAAAACTCATTTGCACCACTGCTGTGCCTTGGAATGCTAGTTGGAGTAATAAATCTCTGGAACAGATTTG
GAATCACACGACCTGGATGGAGTGGGACAGAGAAATTAACAATTACACAAGCTTAATACACTCCTTAATT
GAAGAATCGCAAAACCAGCAAGAAAAGAATGAACAAGAATTATTGGAATTAGATAAATGGGCAAGTTTGT
GGAATTGGTTTAACATAACAAATTGGCTGTGGTATATAAAATTATTCATAATGATAGTAGGAGGCTTGGT
AGGTTTAAGAATAGTTTTTGCTGTACTTTCTATAGTGAATAGAGTTAGGCAGGGATATTCACCATTATCG
TTTCAGACCCACCTCCCAACCCCGAGGGGACCCATGCATTGCATCTCAATTAGTCAGCAACCAGGTGTGG
AAAGTCCCCAGGCTCCCCAGCAGGCAGAAGTATGCAAAGCATGCGTCTCAATTAGTCAGCAACCATAGTC
CCGCCCCTAACTCCGCCCATCCCGCCCCTAACTCCGCCCAGTTCCGCCCATTCTCCGCCCCATGGCTGAC
TAATTTTTTTTATTTATGCAGAGGCCGAGGCCGCCTCGGCCTCTGAGCTATTCCAGAAGTAGTGAGGAGG
CTTTTTTGGAGGCCTAGGCTTTTGCAAAAAGCTTTCTAGAGGTACCACCGGAGCTTACCATGACCGAGTA
CAAGCCCACGGTGCGCCTCGCCACCCGCGACGACGTCCCCAGGGCCGTACGCACCCTCGCCGCCGCGTTC
GCCGACTACCCCGCCACGCGCCACACCGTCGATCCGGACCGCCACATCGAGCGGGTCACCGAGCTGCAAG
AACTCTTCCTCACGCGCGTCGGGCTCGACATCGGCAAGGTGTGGGTCGCGGACGACGGCGCCGCCGTGGC
GGTCTGGACCACGCCGGAGAGCGTCGAAGCGGGGGCGGTGTTCGCCGAGATCGGCCCGCGCATGGCCGAG
TTGAGCGGTTCCCGGCTGGCCGCGCAGCAACAGATGGAAGGCCTCCTGGCGCCGCACCGGCCCAAGGAGC
CCGCGTGGTTCCTGGCCACCGTCGGCGTCTCGCCCGACCACCAGGGCAAGGGTCTGGGCAGCGCCGTCGT
GCTCCCCGGAGTGGAGGCGGCCGAGCGCGCCGGGGTGCCCGCCTTCCTGGAGACCTCCGCGCCCCGCAAC
CTCCCCTTCTACGAGCGGCTCGGCTTCACCGTCACCGCCGACGTCGAGGTGCCCGAAGGACCGCGCACCT
GGTGCATGACCCGCAAGCCCGGTGCCAGTTAACGAATTCTAGATCTTGAGACAAATGGCAGTATTCATCC
ACAATTTTAAAAGAAAAGGGGGGATTGGGGGGTACAGTGCAGGGGAAAGAATAGTAGACATAATAGCAAC
AGACATACAAACTAAAGAATTACAAAAACAAATTACAAAAATTCAAAATTTTCGGGTTTATTACAGGGAC
AGCAGAGATCCACTTTGGCGCCGGCTCGAGGCCTGCAGGTGCAAAGATGGATAAAGTTTTAAACAGAGAG
GAATCTTTGCAGCTAATGGACCTTCTAGGTCTTGAAAGGAGTGGGAATTGGCTCCGGTGCCCGTCAGTGG
GCAGAGCGCACATCGCCCACAGTCCCCGAGAAGTTGGGGGGAGGGGTCGGCAATTGAACCGGTGCCTAGA
GAAGGTGGCGCGGGGTAAACTGGGAAAGTGATGTCGTGTACTGGCTCCGCCTTTTTCCCGAGGGTGGGGG
AGAACCGTATATAAGTGCAGTAGTCGCCGTGAACGTTCTTTTTCGCAACGGGTTTGCCGCCAGAACACAG
GTAAGTGCCGTGTGTGGTTCCCGCGGGCCTGGCCTCTTTACGGGTTATGGCCCTTGCGTGCCTTGAATTA
CTTCCACCTGGCTGCAGTACGTGATTCTTGATCCCGAGCTTCGGGTTGGAAGTGGGTGGGAGAGTTCGAG
GCCTTGCGCTTAAGGAGCCCCTTCGCCTCGTGCTTGAGTTGAGGCCTGGCCTGGGCGCTGGGGCCGCCGC
GTGCGAATCTGGTGGCACCTTCGCGCCTGTCTCGCTGCTTTCGATAAGTCTCTAGCCATTTAAAATTTTT
GATGACCTGCTGCGACGCTTTTTTTCTGGCAAGATAGTCTTGTAAATGCGGGCCAAGATCTGCACACTGG
TATTTCGGTTTTTGGGGCCGCGGGCGGCGACGGGGCCCGTGCGTCCCAGCGCACATGTTCGGCGAGGCGG
GGCCTGCGAGCGCGGCCACCGAGAATCGGACGGGGGTAGTCTCAAGCTGGCCGGCCTGCTCTGGTGCCTG
GCCTCGCGCCGCCGTGTATCGCCCCGCCCTGGGCGGCAAGGCTGGCCCGGTCGGCACCAGTTGCGTGAGC
GGAAAGATGGCCGCTTCCCGGCCCTGCTGCAGGGAGCTCAAAATGGAGGACGCGGCGCTCGGGAGAGCGG
GCGGGTGAGTCACCCACACAAAGGAAAAGGGCCTTTCCGTCCTCAGCCGTCGCTTCATGTGACTCCACGG
AGTACCGGGCGCCGTCCAGGCACCTCGATTAGTTCTCGAGCTTTTGGAGTACGTCGTCTTTAGGTTGGGG
GGAGGGGTTTTATGCGATGGAGTTTCCCCACACTGAGTGGGTGGAGACTGAAGTTAGGCCAGCTTGGCAC
TTGATGTAATTCTCCTTGGAATTTGCCCTTTTTGAGTTTGGATCTTGGTTCATTCTCAAGCCTCAGACAG
TGGTTCAAAGTTTTTTTCTTCCATTTCAGGTGTCGTGAGGCTAGCATCGATTGATCAACAAGTTTGTACA
AAAAAGTTGGCATGATCACATCCCAGGGATCAGTGTCGTTTAGGGATGTGACTGTGGGCTTCACTCAAGA
GGAGTGGCAGCATCTGGACCCTGCTCAGAGGACCCTGTACAGGGATGTGATGCTGGAGAACTACAGCCAC
CTTGTCTCAGTAGGGTATTGCATTCCTAAACCAGAAGTGATTCTCAAGTTGGAGAAAGGCGAGGAGCCAT
GGATATTAGAGGAAAAATTTCCAAGCCAGAGTCATCTGGAATTAATTAATACCAGTAGAAACTATTCAAT
AATGAAGTTCAATGAGTTTAACAAAGGTGGAAAATGTTTCTGTGATGAAAAGCATGAAATAATTCATTCT
GAAGAGGAACCTTCTGAATATAATAAAAATGGGAACAGCTTCTGGCTGAATGAAGACCTCATTTGGCATC
AGAAAATTAAAAATTGGGAACAATCTTTTGAATACAATGAATGTGGGAAAGCTTTCCCTGAGAATTCACT
CTTCCTTGTACATAAGAGAGGTTACACAGGACAGAAAACCTGCAAATATACTGAACATGGGAAAACCTGT
GATATGTCATTTTTCATCACTCATCAGCAAACACATCCAAGAGAAAACCACTATGGTAATGAATGTGGAG
AAAATATCTTTGAGGAATCCATTCTCCTTGAACATCAGAGTGTTTACCCATTCAGCCAGAAGTTAAATCT
CACTCCAATTCAGAGAACCCACTCAATTAACAATATTATTGAATATAATGAGTGTGGAACATTTTTCAGT
GAAAAATTAGTCCTTCATTTACAACAGAGAACACATACAGGAGAAAAACCTTATGAATGTCATGAATGTG
GAAAAACCTTCACCCAGAAGTCAGCCCACACAAGACATCAGAGAACACACACAGGGGGAAAACCCTATGA
ATGTCATGAATGTGGGAAGACCTTCTATAAGAATTCAGACCTCATTAAACATCAAAGAATTCATACAGGG
GAGAGACCTTATGGATGTCATGAATGTGGGAAATCCTTCAGTGAAAAGTCAACCCTTACTCAACATCAAA
GAACGCACACAGGGGAGAAACCATATGAATGTCATGAATGTGGGAAAACCTTCTCATTTAAGTCAGTCCT
TACTGTGCATCAGAAAACACACACAGGGGAGAAGCCCTATGAATGCTATGCATGTGGGAAAGCCTTTCTC
AGAAAATCAGACCTCATTAAACATCAAAGAATACACACAGGTGAAAAACCTTATGAATGTAATGAATGTG
GGAAGTCATTCTCTGAGAAGTCAACCCTTACTAAACATCTAAGAACTCACACAGGTGAGAAACCTTATGA
ATGTATTCAGTGTGGAAAATTTTTCTGCTACTACTCCGGTTTCACAGAACATCTGAGAAGACACACAGGG
GAGAAACCTTTTGGATGTAATGAATGTGGGAAAACCTTCCGTCAGAAGTCGGCCCTAATTGTTCACCAGA
GAACTCATATAAGACAGAAACCCTATGGATGTAATCAATGTGGAAAATCATTCTGTGTGAAGTCAAAACT
CATTGCACATCATAGAACACACACAGGGGAGAAACCCTATGAATGTAATGTTTGTGGAAAATCATTCTAT
GTTAAGTCAAAACTAACTGTACATCAGAGAATACACTTGGGGAGAAACCCTATAAATGTAGTAAACGAGG
GAAATTACTCTGGGTGCCCAACTTTCTTGTACAAAGTGGTTGATATCGGTAAGCCTATCCCTAACCCTCT
CCTCGGTCTCGATTCTACGTAGTAATGAACTAGTCCGTAACTTGAAAGTATTTCGATTTCTTGGCTTTAT
ATATCTTGTGGAAAGGACGACCGCTCCCTGAAGGTCCCTATCCCACGCGTTAAGTCGACAATCAACCTCT
GGATTACAAAATTTGTGAAAGATTGACTGGTATTCTTAACTATGTTGCTCCTTTTACGCTATGTGGATAC
GCTGCTTTAATGCCTTTGTATCATGCTATTGCTTCCCGTATGGCTTTCATTTTCTCCTCCTTGTATAAAT
CCTGGTTGCTGTCTCTTTATGAGGAGTTGTGGCCCGTTGTCAGGCAACGTGGCGTGGTGTGCACTGTGTT
TGCTGACGCAACCCCCACTGGTTGGGGCATTGCCACCACCTGTCAGCTCCTTTCCGGGACTTTCGCTTTC
CCCCTCCCTATTGCCACGGCGGAACTCATCGCCGCCTGCCTTGCCCGCTGCTGGACAGGGGCTCGGCTGT
TGGGCACTGACAATTCCGTGGTGTTGTCGGGGAAATCATCGTCCTTTCCTTGGCTGCTCGCCTGTGTTGC
CACCTGGATTCTGCGCGGGACGTCCTTCTGCTACGTCCCTTCGGCCCTCAATCCAGCGGACCTTCCTTCC
CGCGGCCTGCTGCCGGCTCTGCGGCCTCTTCCGCGTCTTCGCCTTCGCCCTCAGACGAGTCGGATCTCCC
TTTGGGCCGCCTCCCCGCGTCGACTTTAAGACCAATGACTTACAAGGCAGCTGTAGATCTTAGCCACTTT
TTAAAAGAAAAGGGGGGACTGGAAGGGCTAATTCACTCCCAACGAAGACAAGATCTGCTTTTTGCTTGTA
CTGGGTCTCTCTGGTTAGACCAGATCTGAGCCTGGGAGCTCTCTGGCTAACTAGGGAACCCACTGCTTAA
GCCTCAATAAAGCTTGCCTTGAGTGCTTCAAGTAGTGTGTGCCCGTCTGTTGTGTGACTCTGGTAACTAG
AGATCCCTCAGACCCTTTTAGTCAGTGTGGAAAATCTCTAGCAGTACGTATAGTAGTTCATGTCATCTTA
TTATTCAGTATTTATAACTTGCAAAGAAATGAATATCAGAGAGTGAGAGGAACTTGTTTATTGCAGCTTA
TAATGGTTACAAATAAAGCAATAGCATCACAAATTTCACAAATAAAGCATTTTTTTCACTGCATTCTAGT
TGTGGTTTGTCCAAACTCATCAATGTATCTTATCATGTCTGGCTCTAGCTATCCCGCCCCTAACTCCGCC
CATCCCGCCCCTAACTCCGCCCAGTTCCGCCCATTCTCCGCCCCATGGCTGACTAATTTTTTTTATTTAT
GCAGAGGCCGAGGCCGCCTCGGCCTCTGAGCTATTCCAGAAGTAGTGAGGAGGCTTTTTTGGAGGCCTAG
GGACGTACCCAATTCGCCCTATAGTGAGTCGTATTACGCGCGCTCACTGGCCGTCGTTTTACAACGTCGT
GACTGGGAAAACCCTGGCGTTACCCAACTTAATCGCCTTGCAGCACATCCCCCTTTCGCCAGCTGGCGTA
ATAGCGAAGAGGCCCGCACCGATCGCCCTTCCCAACAGTTGCGCAGCCTGAATGGCGAATGGG
[124 nt withheld, positions 7484-7607]
C
[91 nt withheld, positions 7609-7699]
A
[49 nt withheld, positions 7701-7749]
CCTTTGACGTTGGAGTCCACGTTCTTT
[37 nt withheld, positions 7777-7813]
ACCCTATCTCGGTCTATTCTTTTGATTTATAAGGGATTTTGCCGATTTCGGCCTATTGGTTAAAAAATGA
GCTGATTTAACAAAAATTTAACGCGAATTTTAACAAAATATTAACGCTTACAATTTAGGTGGCACTTTTC
GGGGAAATGTGCGCGGAACCCCTATTTGTTTATTTTTCTAAATACATTCAAATATGTATCCGCTCATGAG
ACAATAACCCTGATAAATGCTTCAATAATATTGAAAAAGGAAGAGTATGAGTATTCAACATTTCCGTGTC
GCCCTTATTCCCTTTTTTGCGGCATTTTGCCTTCCTGTTTTTGCTCACCCAGAAACGCTGGTGAAAGTAA
AAGATGCTGAAGATCAGTTGGGTGCACGAGTGGGTTACATCGAACTGGATCTCAACAGCGGTAAGATCCT
TGAGAGTTTTCGCCCCGAAGAACGTTTTCCAATGATGAGCACTTTTAAAGTTCTGCTATGTGGCGCGGTA
TTATCCCGTATTGACGCCGGGCAAGAGCAACTCGGTCGCCGCATACACTATTCTCAGAATGACTTGGTTG
AGTACTCACCAGTCACAGAAAAGCATCTTACGGATGGCATGACAGTAAGAGAATTATGCAGTGCTGCCAT
AACCATGAGTGATAACACTGCGGCCAACTTACTTCTGACAACGATCGGAGGACCGAAGGAGCTAACCGCT
TTTTTGCACAACATGGGGGATCATGTAACTCGCCTTGATCGTTGGGAACCGGAGCTGAATGAAGCCATAC
CAAACGACGAGCGTGACACCACGATGCCTGTAGCAATGGCAACAACGTTGCGCAAACTATTAACTGGCGA
ACTACTTACTCTAGCTTCCCGGCAACAATTAATAGACTGGATGGAGGCGGATAAAGTTGCAGGACCACTT
CTGCGCTCGGCCCTTCCGGCTGGCTGGTTTATTGCTGATAAATCTGGAGCCGGTGAGCGTGGGTCTCGCG
GTATCATTGCAGCACTGGGGCCAGATGGTAAGCCCTCCCGTATCGTAGTTATCTACACGACGGGGAGTCA
GGCAACTATGGATGAACGAAATAGACAGATCGCTGAGATAGGTGCCTCACTGATTAAGCATTGGTAACTG
TCAGACCAAGTTTACTCATATATACTTTAGATTGATTTAAAACTTCATTTTTAATTTAAAAGGATCTAGG
TGAAGATCCTTTTTGATAATCTCATGACCAAAATCCCTTAACGTGAGTTTTCGTTCCACTGAGCGTCAGA
CCCCGTAGAAAAGATCAAAGGATCTTCTTGAGATCCTTTTTTTCTGCGCGTAATCTGCTGCTTGCAAACA
AAAAAACCACCGCTACCAGCGGTGGTTTGTTTGCCGGATCAAGAGCTACCAACTCTTTTTCCGAAGGTAA
CTGGCTTCAGCAGAGCGCAGATACCAAATACTGTTCTTCTAGTGTAGCCGTAGTTAGGCCACCACTTCAA
GAACTCTGTAGCACCGCCTACATACCTCGCTCTGCTAATCCTGTTACCAGTGGCTGCTGCCAGTGGCGAT
AAGTCGTGTCTTACCGGGTTGGACTCAAGACGATAGTTACCGGATAAGGCGCAGCGGTCGGGCTGAACGG
GGGGTTCGTGCACACAGCCCAGCTTGGAGCGAACGACCTACACCGAACTGAGATACCTACAGCGTGAGCT
ATGAGAAAGCGCCACGCTTCCCGAAGGGAGAAAGGCGGACAGGTATCCGGTAAGCGGCAGGGTCGGAACA
GGAGAGCGCACGAGGGAGCTTCCAGGGGGAAACGCCTGGTATCTTTATAGTCCTGTCGGGTTTCGCCACC
TCTGACTTGAGCGTCGATTTTTGTGATGCTCGTCAGGGGGGCGGAGCCTATGGAAAAACGCCAGCAACGC
GGCCTTTTTACGGTTCCTGGCCTTTTGCTGGCCTTTTGCTCACATGTTCTTTCCTGCGTTATCCCCTGAT
TCTGTGGATAACCGTATTACCGCCTTTGAGTGAGCTGATACCGCTCGCCGCAGCCGAACGACCGAGCGCA
GCGAGTCAGTGAGCGAGGAAGCGGAAGAGCGCCCAATACGCAAACCGCCTCTCCCCGCGCGTTGGCCGAT
TCATTAATGCAGCTGGCACGACAGGTTTCCCGACTGGAAAGCGGGCAGTGAGCGCAACGCAATTAATGTG
AGTTAGCTCACTCATTAGGCACCCCAGGCTTTACACTTTATGCTTCCGGCTCGTATGTTGTGTGGAATTG
TGAGCGGATAACAATTTCACACAGGAAACAGCTATGACCATGATTACGCCAAGCGCGCAATTAACCCTCA
CTAAAGGGAACAAAAGCTGGAGCTGCAAGC
Features (pLannotate 1.2.2; 34 found; start..end, strand, type, name):
      5..231     +  promoter       RSV promoter: Rous sarcoma virus enhancer/promoter
    232..412     +  LTR            5' LTR (truncated): truncated 5' long terminal repeat (LTR) from HIV-1
    459..584     +  misc_feature   HIV-1 Ψ: packaging signal of human immunodeficiency virus type 1
    568..931     +  CDS            HIV-1 gag (fragment): gag protein from human immunodeficiency virus 1; gag
   1077..1310    +  misc_feature   RRE: The Rev response element (RRE) of HIV-1 allows for Rev-dependent mRNA export from the nucleus to the cytoplasm.
   1687..1713    +  CDS            Rev (fragment): human immunodeficiency virus 1 (HIV-1) Rev protein; rev; enhances nuclear export of unspliced and incompletely spliced viral mRNAs
   1720..1743    +  promoter       SV40 promoter (fragment): SV40 early promoter
   1744..1815    +  promoter       SV40 promoter (fragment): SV40 enhancer and early promoter
   1839..1974    +  rep_origin     SV40 ori: SV40 origin of replication
   2020..2616    +  CDS            PuroR (fragment): puromycin N-acetyltransferase; pac from Streptomyces; confers resistance to puromycin
   2665..2782    +  misc_feature   cPPT/CTS: central polypurine tract and central termination sequence of HIV-1
   2847..2913    +  CDS            small t antigen (fragment): SV40 (simian virus 40) small t antigen
   2920..4098    +  promoter       EF-1α promoter: strong constitutive promoter for human elongation factor EF-1α
   4119..4136    +  protein_bind   attB1 (fragment): mutant version of attB; core recombination site for the Gateway® BP reaction BP Clonase™
   4142..4894    +  CDS            ZNF37A (fragment): ZN37A_HUMAN - Also known as KOX21, ZNF37. Experimental evidence at transcript level: Swiss-Prot protein existence level 2. May be involved in transcriptional regulation. From Homo sapiens (Human).
   5827..5850    -  protein_bind   attB2: mutant version of attB; recombination site for the Gateway® BP reaction BP Clonase™
   5858..5899    +  CDS            V5 tag: epitope tag from simian virus 5
   5915..5968    +  promoter       U6 promoter (fragment): RNA polymerase III promoter for human U6 snRNA
   6010..6598    +  misc_feature   WPRE: woodchuck hepatitis virus posttranscriptional regulatory element
   6649..6668    +  misc_feature   cPPT/CTS (fragment): central polypurine tract and central termination sequence of HIV-1
   6670..6903    +  LTR            3' LTR (ΔU3): self-inactivating 3' long terminal repeat (LTR) from HIV-1
   6981..7102    +  polyA_signal   SV40 poly(A) signal: SV40 polyadenylation signal
   7142..7277    +  rep_origin     SV40 ori: SV40 origin of replication
   7298..7316    -  promoter       T7 promoter: promoter for bacteriophage T7 RNA polymerase
   7324..7479    +  CDS            lacZα (fragment): LacZα fragment of β-galactosidase; lacZ fragment
   7484..7912    +  rep_origin     f1 ori (sequence partly withheld): f1 bacteriophage origin of replication; arrow indicates direction of (+) strand synthesis
   7965..8069    +  promoter       AmpR promoter: bla
   8070..8930    +  CDS            AmpR: β-lactamase; bla; confers resistance to ampicillin, carbenicillin, and related antibiotics
   9101..9689    +  rep_origin     ori: high-copy-number ColE1/pMB1/pBR322/pUC origin of replication
   9872..9964    +  CDS            lacI (fragment): lac repressor; lacI; The lac repressor binds to the lac operator to inhibit transcription in E. coli. This inhibition can be relieved by adding lactose or isopropyl-β-D-thiogalactopyranoside (IPTG).
   9977..9998    +  protein_bind   CAP binding site: CAP binding activates transcription in the presence of cAMP. E. coli catabolite activator protein
  10013..10043   +  promoter       lac promoter: promoter for the E. coli lac operon
  10051..10067   +  protein_bind   lac operator: The lac repressor binds to the lac operator to inhibit transcription in E. coli. This inhibition can be relieved by adding lactose or isopropyl-β-D-thiogalactopyranoside (IPTG). lac repressor encoded by lacI
  10112..10130   +  promoter       T3 promoter: promoter for bacteriophage T3 RNA polymerase
