[The description below was written by a language model from this plasmid's Addgene catalogue record and pLannotate feature annotations shown in this document.]
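Description:
TFORF3434 is a third-generation-style, self-inactivating lentiviral expression plasmid built on the pLX_TRC317 backbone. It carries the human zinc-finger gene ZNF37A as one member of a barcoded transcription factor ORF collection. In bacteria it is maintained through a high-copy ColE1/pUC-type origin and selected with ampicillin via the bla gene. An f1 origin and remnants of a lac/lacZα cloning region with T7 and T3 promoters are also present in the backbone. The depositor notes that the plasmid can recombine, which is a known concern for LTR-containing vectors.

The viral portion begins with an RSV promoter driving a truncated HIV-1 5' LTR. This is followed by the Ψ packaging signal with a gag fragment, the RRE for Rev-dependent export of genomic RNA, a cPPT/CTS, a WPRE to enhance transcript expression, and a ΔU3 3' LTR that inactivates the LTR promoter after integration. Within this transfer cassette, an SV40 early promoter drives puromycin N-acetyltransferase for selection of transduced mammalian cells. A separate EF-1α promoter drives the ZNF37A ORF, which was inserted by Gateway recombination and is flanked by attB1 and attB2 sites. The ORF is fused at its C terminus to a V5 epitope tag for detection. The automated annotation labels only the first part of the region between the att sites as ZNF37A, although that span is consistent with the catalogued insert size.

According to the record, each construct in the collection carries a unique 24-bp barcode, which is not annotated in the feature table. The barcode allows the overexpressed factor to be identified in pooled screens, such as those for directed differentiation.
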