Addgene plasmid #144910: TFORF3434
Purpose: Lentiviral vector for overexpressing transcription factor ORFs with unique 24-bp barcodes. Barcodes facilitate identification of transcription factors in pooled screens.
Depositing lab: Feng Zhang. Depositing organization: Broad Institute. Publication: A transcription factor atlas of directed differentiation. Joung J, Ma S, Tay T, Geiger-Schuller KR, Kirchgatterer PC, Verdine VK, Guo B, Arias-Garcia MA, Allen WE, Singh A, Kuksenko O, Abudayyeh OO, Gootenberg JS, Fu Z, Macrae RK, Buenrostro JD, Regev A, Zhang F. Cell. 2023 Jan 5;186(1):209-229.e26. doi: 10.1016/j.cell.2022.11.026. PubMed 36608654.
Backbone
  Vector backbone: pLX_TRC317
  Backbone manufacturer: Broad Institute Genetic Perturbation Platform
  Backbone size w/o insert (bp): 8264
  Vector type: Mammalian Expression, Lentiviral
  Selectable markers: Puromycin
Growth in bacteria
  Bacterial resistance: Ampicillin, 100 μg/mL
  Growth temperature: 37°C
  Growth strain: NEB Stable
  Copy number: High Copy
Gene/Insert
  Gene/Insert name: ZNF37A
  Species: H. sapiens (human)
  Insert size (bp): 1889
  Entrez Gene: ZNF37A (a.k.a. KOX21, ZNF37, FLJ3472)
  Promoter: EF1a
  Tag / fusion protein: V5 (C terminal on insert)
  Cloning method: Gateway Cloning
  Sequencing primers: 5′ GGGTGGAGACTGAAGTTAGGCCAG; 3′ CACATAGCGTAAAAGGAGCAACATAG
Resource information
  A portion of this plasmid was derived from a plasmid made by: Broad Institute Genetic Perturbation Platform
Terms and licenses: Academic/Nonprofit Terms; Industry Terms: Not Available to Industry
Depositor comments: NM_001178101.1 Please test multiple small colonies in case of plasmid recombination. To make this collection available in a timely manner, a portion of this collection was not fully sequenced by Addgene. If an Addgene verified full plasmid sequence is not available, please contact us prior to placing an order to request the full sequence.
How to cite: TFORF3434 was a gift from Feng Zhang (Addgene plasmid # 144910 ; http://n2t.net/addgene:144910 ; RRID:Addgene_144910)
