>Addgene plasmid #144910 | TFORF3434 | depositor partial sequence | sequence record 286845 | Insert
ATCGATTGATCAACAAGTTTGTACAAAAAAGTTGGCATGATCACATCCCAGGGATCAGTGTCGTTTAGGG
ATGTGACTGTGGGCTTCACTCAAGAGGAGTGGCAGCATCTGGACCCTGCTCAGAGGACCCTGTACAGGGA
TGTGATGCTGGAGAACTACAGCCACCTTGTCTCAGTAGGGTATTGCATTCCTAAACCAGAAGTGATTCTC
AAGTTGGAGAAAGGCGAGGAGCCATGGATATTAGAGGAAAAATTTCCAAGCCAGAGTCATCTGGAATTAA
TTAATACCAGTAGAAACTATTCAATAATGAAGTTCAATGAGTTTAACAAAGGTGGAAAATGTTTCTGTGA
TGAAAAGCATGAAATAATTCATTCTGAAGAGGAACCTTCTGAATATAATAAAAATGGGAACAGCTTCTGG
CTGAATGAAGACCTCATTTGGCATCAGAAAATTAAAAATTGGGAACAATCTTTTGAATACAATGAATGTG
GGAAAGCTTTCCCTGAGAATTCACTCTTCCTTGTACATAAGAGAGGTTACACAGGACAGAAAACCTGCAA
ATATACTGAACATGGGAAAACCTGTGATATGTCATTTTTCATCACTCATCAGCAAACACATCCAAGAGAA
AACCACTATGGTAATGAATGTGGAGAAAATATCTTTGAGGAATCCATTCTCCTTGAACATCAGAGTGTTT
ACCCATTCAGCCAGAAGTTAAATCTCACTCCAATTCAGAGAACCCACTCAATTAACAATATTATTGAATA
TAATGAGTGTGGAACATTTTTCAGTGAAAAATTAGTCCTTCATTTACAACAGAGAACACATACAGGAGAA
AAACCTTATGAATGTCATGAATGTGGAAAAACCTTCACCCAGAAGTCAGCCCACACAAGACATCAGAGAA
CACACACAGGGGGAAAACCCTATGAATGTCATGAATGTGGGAAGACCTTCTATAAGAATTCAGACCTCAT
TAAACATCAAAGAATTCATACAGGGGAGAGACCTTATGGATGTCATGAATGTGGGAAATCCTTCAGTGAA
AAGTCAACCCTTACTCAACATCAAAGAACGCACACAGGGGAGAAACCATATGAATGTCATGAATGTGGGA
AAACCTTCTCATTTAAGTCAGTCCTTACTGTGCATCAGAAAACACACACAGGGGAGAAGCCCTATGAATG
CTATGCATGTGGGAAAGCCTTTCTCAGAAAATCAGACCTCATTAAACATCAAAGAATACACACAGGTGAA
AAACCTTATGAATGTAATGAATGTGGGAAGTCATTCTCTGAGAAGTCAACCCTTACTAAACATCTAAGAA
CTCACACAGGTGAGAAACCTTATGAATGTATTCAGTGTGGAAAATTTTTCTGCTACTACTCCGGTTTCAC
AGAACATCTGAGAAGACACACAGGGGAGAAACCTTTTGGATGTAATGAATGTGGGAAAACCTTCCGTCAG
AAGTCGGCCCTAATTGTTCACCAGAGAACTCATATAAGACAGAAACCCTATGGATGTAATCAATGTGGAA
AATCATTCTGTGTGAAGTCAAAACTCATTGCACATCATAGAACACACACAGGGGAGAAACCCTATGAATG
TAATGTTTGTGGAAAATCATTCTATGTTAAGTCAAAACTAACTGTACATCAGAGAATACACTTGGGGAGA
AACCCTATAAATGTAGTAAACGAGGGAAATTACTCTGGGTGCCCAACTTTCTTGTACAAAGTGGTTGATA
TCGGTAAGCCTATCCCTAACCCTCTCCTCGGTCTCGATTCTACGTAGTAATGAACTAGTCCGTAACTTGA
AAGTATTTCGATTTCTTGGCTTTATATATCTTGTGGAAAGGACGACCGCTCCCTGAAGGTCCCTATCCC
