>Addgene plasmid #144910 | TFORF3434 | depositor partial sequence | sequence record 286846 | Barcode
CCGCTCCCTGAAGGTCCCTATCCC
